>Addgene plasmid #26315 | pcDNA3.2/V5 hsa-mir-483 | depositor partial sequence | sequence record 12399 | Author sequence
CTTTCCTGAGAGGAGGGGAGGGCCAAGCCCCCACTTGGGGGACCCCCGTGATGGGGCTCCTGCTCCCTCC
TCCGGCTGATGGCACCTGCCCTTTGGCACCCCAAGGTGGAGCCCCCAGCGACCTTCCCCTTCCAGCTGAG
CATTGCTGTGGGGGAGAGGGGGAAGACGGGAGGAAAGAAGGGAGTGGTTCCATCACGCCTCCTCACTCCT
CTCCTCCCGTCTTCTCCTCTCCTGCCCTTGTCTCCCTGTCTCAGCAGCTCCAGGGGTGGTGTGGGCCCCT
CCAGCCTCCTAGGTGGTGCCAGGCCAGAGTCCAAGCTCAGGGACAGCAGTCCCTCCTGTGGGGGCCCCTG
AACTGGGCTCACATCCCACACATTTTCCAAACCACTCCCATTGT
