>Addgene plasmid #26315 | pcDNA3.2/V5 hsa-mir-483 | addgene partial sequence | sequence record 32466 | 26315 with V5-rev
CCTCTAGATCACCACTTTGTACAAGAAAGCTGGGTAAGCTTACAATGGGAGTGGTTTGGAAAATGTGTGG
GATGTGAGCCCAGTTCAGGGGCCCCCACAGGAGGGACTGCTGTCCCTGAGCTTGGACTCTGGCCTGGCAC
CACCTAGGAGGCTGGAGGGGCCCACACCACCCCTGGAGCTGCTGAGACAGGGAGACAAGGGCAGGAGAGG
AGAAGACGGGAGGAGAGGAGTGAGGAGGCGTGATGGAACCACTCCCTTCTTTCCTCCCGTCTTCCCCCTC
TCCCCCACAGCAATGCTCAGCTGGAAGGGGAAGGTCGCTGGGGGCTCCACCTTGGGGTGCCAAAGGGCAG
GTGCCATCAGCCGGAGGAGGGAGCAGGAGCCCCATCACGGGGGTCCCCCAAGTGGGGGCTTGGCCCTCCC
CTCCTCTCAGGAAAGCATATGAGCCTGCTTTTTTGTACAAACTTGTTGATAGCTTAACTAGCCAGCTTGG
GTCTCCCTATAGTGAGTCGTATTAATTTCGATAAGCCAGTAAGCAGTGGGTTCTCTAGTTAGCCAGAGAG
CTCTGCTTATATAGACCTCCCACCGTACACGCCTACCGCCCATTTGCGTCAATGGGGCGGAGTTGTTACG
ACATTTTGGAAAGTCCCGTTGATTTTGGTGCCAAAACAAACTCCCATTGACGTCAATGGGGTGGAGACTT
GGAAATCCCCGTGAGTCAAACCGCTATCCACGCCCATTGATGTACTGCCAAAACCGCATCACCATGGTAA
TAGCGATGACTAATACGTAGATGTACTGCCAAGTA
