>Addgene plasmid #26315 | pcDNA3.2/V5 hsa-mir-483 | addgene partial sequence | sequence record 32467 | 26315 with CMV-F
GCAGACTCTCTGGCTACTAGAGAACCCACTGCTTACTGGCTTATCGAAATTAATACGACTCACTATAGGG
AGACCCAAGCTGGCTAGTTAAGCTATCAACAAGTTTGTACAAAAAAGCAGGCTCATATGCTTTCCTGAGA
GGAGGGGAGGGCCAAGCCCCCACTTGGGGGACCCCCGTGATGGGGCTCCTGCTCCCTCCTCCGGCTGATG
GCACCTGCCCTTTGGCACCCCAAGGTGGAGCCCCCAGCGACCTTCCCCTTCCAGCTGAGCATTGCTGTGG
GGGAGAGGGGGAAGAC
