[The description below was written by a language model from this plasmid's Addgene catalogue record.]
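Description:
pcDNA3.2/V5 hsa-mir-483 is a mammalian expression plasmid built on the Invitrogen pcDNA3.2/V5-DEST Gateway destination backbone (7711 bp without insert). It is propagated in E. coli under ampicillin selection and carries a neomycin resistance marker that allows G418 selection of transfected mammalian cells. No feature table accompanies the record, so the promoter is not explicitly listed. However, the use of a CMV forward sequencing primer fits the CMV immediate-early promoter that normally drives expression in this vector family, and the V5 reverse primer reflects the V5 epitope sequence lying downstream of the Gateway cassette.

The insert is a 394 bp fragment of human genomic DNA spanning the MIR483 locus. It comprises the pre-miRNA hairpin plus roughly 100 nt of flanking sequence on each side. The fragment was PCR-amplified with Gateway-compatible ends, recombined into the pDONR221 entry vector, and then transferred into the destination vector. Keeping the native flanking sequence means the transcript should resemble a segment of the primary miRNA, which the cell's own Drosha/DGCR8 and Dicer machinery can process into mature miR-483 species. Because the insert is a noncoding RNA, the downstream V5 tag has no functional role here.

The construct is one of a set made to overexpress individual annotated or candidate miRNA hairpins in mammalian cells. That work experimentally evaluated whether novel and previously annotated mammalian miRNA genes are authentic. It is also suited to general ectopic expression of miR-483 in transfected cells.
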