Addgene plasmid #26315: pcDNA3.2/V5 hsa-mir-483
Depositing lab: David Bartel. Depositing organization: Whitehead Institute for Biomedical Research. Publication: Mammalian microRNAs: experimental evaluation of novel and previously annotated genes. Chiang HR, Schoenfeld LW, Ruby JG, Auyeung VC, Spies N, Baek D, Johnston WK, Russ C, Luo S, Babiarz JE, Blelloch R, Schroth GP, Nusbaum C, Bartel DP. Genes Dev. 2010 May 15. 24(10):992-1009. 10.1101/gad.1884710 PubMed 20413612.
Backbone
  Vector backbone: pcDNA3.2/V5-DEST
  Backbone manufacturer: Invitrogen
  Backbone size w/o insert (bp): 7711
  Vector type: Mammalian Expression
  Selectable markers: Neomycin (select with G418)
Growth in bacteria
  Bacterial resistance: Ampicillin, 100 μg/mL
  Growth temperature: 37°C
  Growth strain: DH5alpha
  Copy number: Unknown
Gene/Insert
  Gene/Insert name: hsa-mir-483 (alt names: mir 483; mir-483)
  Species: H. sapiens (human)
  Insert size (bp): 394
  Entrez Gene: MIR483 (a.k.a. MIRN483, hsa-mir-483, mir-483)
  Cloning method: Gateway Cloning
  Sequencing primers: 5′ CMV-F; 3′ V5 reverse (5′-ACCGAGGAGAGGGTTAGGGAT-3′ )
Terms and licenses: Academic/Nonprofit Terms; Industry Terms: Not Available to Industry
Depositor comments: pre-miRNA hairpins and the surrounding regions were amplified from human genomic DNA using Pfu Polymerase and primers with Gateway (Invitrogen)- compatible ends designed to anneal about 100 nt upstream of and downstream from the miRNA hairpins. PCR products were inserted into Gateway vector pDONR221 and subsequently into pcDNA3.2/V5-DEST.
How to cite: pcDNA3.2/V5 hsa-mir-483 was a gift from David Bartel (Addgene plasmid # 26315 ; http://n2t.net/addgene:26315 ; RRID:Addgene_26315)
